>Addgene plasmid #189726 | pPpT4- TEF2prom-TIR1-FLAG | addgene full sequence | sequence record 371927 | Addgene NGS Result
TGGCCTTTTGCTCACATGTATTTAAATTGCCAGTGTATGTGCACTTATAGAGGATGTACAAATGGTCAGA
GTTTCCCCAAAGAGCAGATGGAAAAGCAATTAGATTTTCGTTACTGAATCAGGCATTCAAAAAGAAACAA
TAAGTCGCAACAATGATGTTAATCTCGAATATTGAAGTAAATGCTTCCAGCAATAATGTGACAGTTGCTC
GAATCTAGAACGGTATTAACAGAATAGACCGAGACTCTCCTATTTCAGCGTCCTAAACTCTATCTTGGGA
CCAAGGAAGAAAGCTACGCACTTAAGAATAGGACCATGCATACCAAAACAATAGACCTGACCTGATACGC
TATGCACTGCAAATCGAAGAAAAAAGCAATTCATTCGGAACAAAACGTCAGAGCGGGTTTTCTAATAGAA
TTTGCGTAATATATAAACCTAAATACCATAATTGAGGTGTTTCTTTTCTCTGATAAAAGTACAACGAAGT
GCTCTTGTCATACCGCAACAAAGATGTTGAACACTTCGTATCAGTTTCCCAAAGATGTTGCAAGATACGA
CGTGGCAGATGCTGTCAATGAGCAACTTCAAGCTACCTTTTTGAATTCAAAGGTTCAACATGAGCCCGGT
TCAAGATATCAACACCAAGAGGGAATCAACTCATCACCAGAGAGAAAAAATTCAGTCTTTTCATCTGCTG
ATATATCTACCACATCGTCACCTACTTCTCCGAAGTCTAAAGCCAATTCTCAATTTGCTAGAGACTCTGT
CGACAGTTCTATCTACCCGAGGAAACCGATACATAGGAGATCTAATACAGAGGTATCATCCAATGATTCC
GAAAAAGATTTCAGTTTGGACTCCCTTTTTAAAGCACAGTATCGGGATACAAAGCTGAAACCCTCCCCAT
TTCAAGCTTCTAGTGGTAGGAATTCTGTACCGGTTTACAGAAGGACGACTCTTGATGCGCCAACCACAGT
GACAATAGACATAGAGGAAATGACAAAAGGATTATGCGAGGATGCTGCTGGAGACGATTCAAAGTTTAGT
TTAGAAAGGTCCTCCATTTATGCTGATAGAATACTAGATACCCGTGAACTTTGTCTCAGGAGATCCGCAT
CAGACGAAGGATGTTCCGACCTGCAAATAATCGAAGAAGAGACCCCTAGGCCGTACGACAGTCAGTTAGT
AGATATTTATACCATTCTGCGAGAAGGTCCCCTGCAGGATAACTGTCGCCTCTTTTATCTGCCGCACTGC
ATGAGGTGTCCCCTTAGTGGGAAAGAGTACTGAGCCAACCCTGGAGGACAGCAAGGGAAAAATACCTACA
ACTTGCTTCATAATGGTCGTAAAAACAATCCTTGTCGGATATAAGTGTTGTAGACTGTCCCTTATCCTCT
GCGATGTTCTTCCTCTCAAAGTTTGCGATTTCTCTCTATCAGAATTGCCATCAAGAGACTCAGGACTAAT
TTCGCAGTCCCACACGCACTCGTACATGATTGGCTGAAATTTCCCTAAAGAATTTCTTTTTCACGAAAAT
TTTTTTTTTACACAAGATTTTCAGCAGATATAAAATGGAGAGCAGGACCTCCGCTGTGACTCTTCTTTTT
TTTCTTTTATTCTCACTACATACATTTTAGTTATTCGCCAACATGACTTATTTTCCTGAAGAAGTTGTAG
AACACATATTTTCCTTTTTACCTGCTCAAAGAGATAGAAACACCGTCTCCTTGGTCTGTAAGGTTTGGTA
CGAAATCGAAAGATTGTCTAGAAGAGGTGTTTTTGTTGGTAATTGTTACGCAGTTAGAGCTGGTAGAGTT
GCTGCAAGATTCCCAAACGTTAGAGCATTGACTGTTAAAGGTAAACCTCATTTTGCTGATTTCAATTTGG
TTCCACCTGATTGGGGTGGTTATGCTGGTCCATGGATTGAAGCTGCAGCTAGAGGTTGTCACGGTTTGGA
AGAATTGAGAATGAAGAGAATGGTTGTTTCTGATGAATCATTGGAATTGTTAGCAAGATCTTTTCCTAGA
TTCAGAGCTTTGGTTTTGATCTCATGTGAAGGTTTTTCCACCGATGGTTTAGCAGCTGTTGCTTCACATT
GTAAGTTGTTGAGAGAATTGGATTTGCAAGAAAACGAAGTTGAAGATAGAGGTCCAAGATGGTTATCTTG
TTTTCCTGATTCCTGTACAAGTTTGGTTTCTTTGAACTTCGCATGTATCAAGGGTGAAGTTAACGCTGGT
AGTTTGGAAAGATTAGTTTCTAGATCACCAAATTTGAGATCTTTGAGATTGAACAGATCCGTTAGTGTTG
ATACCTTGGCAAAGATCTTGTTGAGAACTCCTAATTTGGAAGATTTGGGTACTGGTAACTTGACAGATGA
TTTCCAAACAGAATCATACTTCAAGTTGACCTCCGCTTTGGAAAAGTGTAAGATGTTGAGATCTTTGTCA
GGTTTTTGGGATGCAAGTCCAGTTTGTTTGTCTTTTATATATCCTTTGTGTGCTCAATTGACTGGTTTGA
ATTTGTCTTACGCACCAACTTTGGATGCTAGTGATTTGACAAAGATGATCTCTAGATGTGTTAAGTTGCA
AAGATTGTGGGTTTTGGATTGTATCTCAGATAAAGGTTTGCAAGTTGTTGCTTCTTCTTGTAAGGATTTG
CAAGAATTGAGAGTTTTTCCAAGTGATTTCTATGTTGCAGGTTACTCTGCTGTTACAGAAGAAGGTTTAG
TTGCAGTTTCATTGGGTTGTCCTAAGTTGAACTCCTTGTTGTACTTCTGTCATCAAATGACCAACGCAGC
TTTGGTTACTGTTGCTAAAAATTGTCCAAACTTCACTAGATTCAGATTGTGTATCTTGGAACCAGGTAAA
CCTGATGTTGTTACATCACAACCTTTAGATGAAGGTTTTGGTGCAATCGTTAGAGAGTGTAAGGGTTTGC
AAAGATTGTCCATCAGTGGTTTGTTGACAGATAAGGTTTTTATGTACATCGGTAAATACGCTAAGCAATT
GGAAATGTTGTCAATCGCATTCGCTGGTGACTCCGATAAGGGTATGATGCATGTTATGAACGGTTGTAAG
AACTTAAGAAAGTTGGAAATCAGAGATTCTCCATTTGGTGACGCAGCTTTGTTGGGTAATTTCGCAAGAT
ATGAAACAATGAGATCTTTGTGGATGTCCAGTTGTAACGTTACCTTGAAAGGTTGTCAAGTTTTAGCTTC
AAAGATGCCAATGTTGAACGTTGAAGTTATTAACGAAAGAGATGGTTCCAATGAAATGGAAGAAAACCAT
GGTGACTTGCCTAAAGTTGAAAAGTTATACGTCTACAGAACAACCGCAGGTGCCAGAGATGATGCTCCTA
ACTTCGTCAAGATTTTAGATTATAAAGATGACGATGACAAGTGAGCGGCCGCTCAAGAGGATGTCAGAAT
GCCATTTGCCTGAGAGATGCAGGCTTCATTTTTGATACTTTTTTATTTGTAACCTATATAGTATAGGATT
TTTTTTGTCATTTTGTTTCTTCTCGTACGAGCTTGCTCCTGATCAGCCTATCTCGCAGCAGATGAATATC
TTGTGGTAGGGGTTTGGGAAAATCATTCGAGTTTGATGTTTTTCTTGGTATTTCCCACTCCTCTTCAGAG
TACAGAAGATTAAGTGAGACCTTCGTTTGTGCGGATCCTTCAGTAATGTCTTGTTTCTTTTGTTGCAGTG
GTGAGCCATTTTGACTTCGTGAAAGTTTCTTTAGAATAGTTGTTTCCAGAGGCCAAACATTCCACCCGTA
GTAAAGTGCAAGCGTAGGAAGACCAAGACTGGCATAAATCAGGTATAAGTGTCGAGCACTGGCAGGTGAT
CTTCTGAAAGTTTCTACTAGCAGATAAGATCCAGTAGTCATGCATATGGCAACAATGTACCGTGTGGATC
TAAGAACGCGTCCTACTAACCTTCGCATTCGTTGGTCCAGTTTGTTGTTATCGATCAACGTGACAAGGTT
GTCGATTCCGCGTAAGCATGCATACCCAAGGACGCCTGTTGCAATTCCAAGTGAGCCAGTTCCAACAATC
TTTGTAATATTAGAGCACTTCATTGTGTTGCGCTTGAAAGTAAAATGCGAACAAATTAAGAGATAATCTC
GAAACCGCGACTTCAAACGCCAATATGATGTGCGGCACACAATAAGCGTTCATATCCGCTGGGTGACTTT
CTCGCTTTAAAAAATTATCCGAAAAAATTTTCTAGAGTGTTGTTACTTTATACTTCCGGCTCGTATAATA
CGACAAGGTGTAAGGAGGACTAAACCATGGCTAAACTCACCTCTGCTGTTCCAGTCCTGACTGCTCGTGA
TGTTGCTGGTGCTGTTGAGTTCTGGACTGATAGACTCGGTTTCTCCCGTGACTTCGTAGAGGACGACTTT
GCCGGTGTTGTACGTGACGACGTTACCCTGTTCATCTCCGCAGTTCAGGACCAGGTTGTGCCAGACAACA
CTCTGGCATGGGTATGGGTTCGTGGTCTGGACGAACTGTACGCTGAGTGGTCTGAGGTCGTGTCTACCAA
CTTCCGTGATGCATCTGGTCCAGCTATGACCGAGATCGGTGAACAGCCCTGGGGTCGTGAGTTTGCACTG
CGTGATCCAGCTGGTAACTGCGTGCATTTCGTCGCAGAAGAGCAGGACTAACAATTGACACCTTACGATT
ATTTAGAGAGTATTTATTAGTTTTATTGTATGTATACGGATGTTTTATTATCTATTTATGCCCTTATATT
CTGTAACTATCCAAAAGTCCTATCTTATCAAGCCAGCAATCTATGTCCGCGAACGTCAACTAAAAATAAG
CTTTTTATGCTCTTCTCTCTTTTTTTCCCTTCGGTATAATTATACCTTGCATCCACAGATTCTCCTGCCA
AATTTTGCATAATCCTTTACAACATGGCTATATGGGAGCACTTAGCGCCCTCCAAAACCCATATTGCCTA
CGCATGTATAGGTGTTTTTTCCACAATATTTTCTCTGTGCTCTCTTTTTATTAAAGAGAAGCTCTATATC
GGAGAAGCTTCTGTGGCCGTTATATTCGGCCTTATCGTGGGACCACATTGCCTGAATTGGTTTGCCCCGG
AAGATTGGGGAAACTTGGATCTGATTACCTTAGCTGCAGGTACCACTGAGCGTCAGACCCCGTAGAAAAG
ATCAAAGGATCTTCTTGAGATCCTTTTTTTCTGCGCGTAATCTGCTGCTTGCAAACAAAAAAACCACCGC
TACCAGCGGTGGTTTGTTTGCCGGATCAAGAGCTACCAACTCTTTTTCCGAAGGTAACTGGCTTCAGCAG
AGCGCAGATACCAAATACTGTTCTTCTAGTGTAGCCGTAGTTAGGCCACCACTTCAAGAACTCTGTAGCA
CCGCCTACATACCTCGCTCTGCTAATCCTGTTACCAGTGGCTGCTGCCAGTGGCGATAAGTCGTGTCTTA
CCGGGTTGGACTCAAGACGATAGTTACCGGATAAGGCGCAGCGGTCGGGCTGAACGGGGGGTTCGTGCAC
ACAGCCCAGCTTGGAGCGAACGACCTACACCGAACTGAGATACCTACAGCGTGAGCTATGAGAAAGCGCC
ACGCTTCCCGAAGGGAGAAAGGCGGACAGGTATCCGGTAAGCGGCAGGGTCGGAACAGGAGAGCGCACGA
GGGAGCTTCCAGGGGGAAACGCCTGGTATCTTTATAGTCCTGTCGGGTTTCGCCACCTCTGACTTGAGCG
TCGATTTTTGTGATGCTCGTCAGGGGGGCGGAGCCTATGGAAAAACGCCAGCAACGCGGCCTTTTTACGG
TTCCTGGCCTTTTGC
Features (pLannotate 1.2.2; 6 found; start..end, strand, type, name):
   1653..3377    +  CDS            TIR1B_ORYSJ: Experimental evidence at transcript level: Swiss-Prot protein existence level 2. From Oryza sativa subsp. japonica (Rice).
   3413..3659    +  terminator     AOX1 terminator: Pichia pastoris AOX1; transcription terminator for AOX1
   4245..4269    +  promoter       lac UV5 promoter (fragment): E. coli lac promoter with an "up" mutation
   4297..4668    +  CDS            ble: BLE_STRHI - Experimental evidence at protein level: Swiss-Prot protein existence level 1. Binding protein with a strong affinity to the bleomycin family of antibiotics. From Streptoalloteichus hindustanus.
   4924..5142    +  CDS            NHA1 (fragment): NAH1_YEAST - Experimental evidence at protein level: Swiss-Prot protein existence level 1. Sodium export from cell, takes up external protons in exchange for internal sodium ions. From Saccharomyces cerevisiae (strain ATCC 204508 / S288c) (Baker's yeast).
   5195..5783    +  rep_origin     ori: high-copy-number ColE1/pMB1/pBR322/pUC origin of replication
