[The description below was written by a language model from this plasmid's Addgene catalogue record and pLannotate feature annotations shown in this document.]
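Description:
pPpT4-TEF2prom-TIR1-FLAG (originally named pLL002) is a 5.8 kb yeast expression plasmid built on the pPpT4 backbone for use in Komagataella phaffii (Pichia pastoris). It is a shuttle vector. A high-copy ColE1/pUC-type origin supports propagation in E. coli, and a single ble gene from Streptoalloteichus hindustanus, which encodes a bleomycin-family binding protein, confers Zeocin resistance for selection in both bacteria and yeast. A short lac UV5-like promoter fragment annotated just upstream of ble probably reflects the bacterial promoter driving the marker. The record does not annotate a yeast promoter for the marker, and no yeast replication origin is annotated. A short match to S. cerevisiae NHA1 lies between ble and the origin; it is an automated annotation, and its function, if any, is not stated.

The payload is the rice (Oryza sativa) auxin receptor F-box protein TIR1 (OsTIR1), carrying a C-terminal FLAG epitope for detection, according to the catalogue entry. The FLAG tag and the TEF2 promoter are not picked up in the feature table. The unannotated region upstream of the coding sequence presumably contains the TEF2 promoter. Transcription ends at the AOX1 terminator immediately downstream of the open reading frame. The cassette was assembled by Gibson cloning.

The plasmid supplies the receptor component of the auxin-inducible degron (AID) system in K. phaffii. In that system, OsTIR1 joins the host SCF ubiquitin ligase and, when auxin is present, recruits degron-tagged target proteins for ubiquitination and proteasomal degradation. This allows inducible and reversible depletion of a protein of interest.
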