Addgene plasmid #189726: pPpT4- TEF2prom-TIR1-FLAG
Purpose: Enables expression of OsTIR1 from the TEF2 promoter, used to implement the AID system in Komagataella phaffii (original name pLL002)
Depositing lab: Anita Emmerstorfer-Augustin. Depositing organization: Technische Universitaet Graz. Publication: Applying the auxin-based degron system for the inducible, reversible and complete protein degradation in Komagataella phaffii. Lehmayer L, Bernauer L, Emmerstorfer-Augustin A. iScience. 2022 Aug 6;25(9):104888. doi: 10.1016/j.isci.2022.104888. eCollection 2022 Sep 16. PubMed 36043049.
Backbone
  Vector backbone: pPpT4
  Backbone manufacturer: Näätsaari et al., 2012
  Vector type: Yeast Expression
  Selectable markers: Zeocin
Growth in bacteria
  Bacterial resistance: Bleocin (Zeocin), 50 μg/mL
  Growth temperature: 37°C
  Growth strain: DH5alpha
  Copy number: High Copy
Gene/Insert
  Gene/Insert name: OsTIR1
  Promoter: TEF2
  Tag / fusion protein: FLAG (C terminal on insert)
  Cloning method: Gibson Cloning
  Sequencing primers: 5′ ctttgtctcaggagatccgc
Terms and licenses: Academic/Nonprofit Terms; Industry Terms: Not Available to Industry
How to cite: pPpT4- TEF2prom-TIR1-FLAG was a gift from Anita Emmerstorfer-Augustin (Addgene plasmid # 189726 ; http://n2t.net/addgene:189726 ; RRID:Addgene_189726)
